Addgene plasmid #142289: TFORF1921
Purpose: Lentiviral vector for overexpressing transcription factor ORFs with unique 24-bp barcodes. Barcodes facilitate identification of transcription factors in pooled screens.
Depositing lab: Feng Zhang. Depositing organization: Broad Institute. Publication: A transcription factor atlas of directed differentiation. Joung J, Ma S, Tay T, Geiger-Schuller KR, Kirchgatterer PC, Verdine VK, Guo B, Arias-Garcia MA, Allen WE, Singh A, Kuksenko O, Abudayyeh OO, Gootenberg JS, Fu Z, Macrae RK, Buenrostro JD, Regev A, Zhang F. Cell. 2023 Jan 5;186(1):209-229.e26. doi: 10.1016/j.cell.2022.11.026. PubMed 36608654.
Backbone
  Vector backbone: pLX_TRC317
  Backbone manufacturer: Broad Institute Genetic Perturbation Platform
  Backbone size w/o insert (bp): 8264
  Vector type: Mammalian Expression, Lentiviral
  Selectable markers: Puromycin
Growth in bacteria
  Bacterial resistance: Ampicillin, 100 μg/mL
  Growth temperature: 37°C
  Growth strain: NEB Stable
  Copy number: High Copy
Gene/Insert
  Gene/Insert name: ZBTB22
  Species: H. sapiens (human)
  Insert size (bp): 2006
  Entrez Gene: ZBTB22 (a.k.a. fru, BING1, ZNF297, ZBTB22A, ZNF297A, fruitless)
  Promoter: EF1a
  Cloning method: Unknown
  Sequencing primers: 5′ GGGTGGAGACTGAAGTTAGGCCAG; 3′ CACATAGCGTAAAAGGAGCAACATAG
Terms and licenses: Academic/Nonprofit Terms; Industry Terms: Not Available to Industry
Depositor comments: NM_005453,NM_001145338,ENST00000418724,ENST00000431845 . The transcription factor ORF portion of this plasmid was synthesized by Genewiz. Please test multiple small colonies in case of plasmid recombination. To make this collection available in a timely manner, a portion of this collection was not fully sequenced by Addgene. If an Addgene verified full plasmid sequence is not available, please contact us prior to placing an order to request the full sequence.
How to cite: TFORF1921 was a gift from Feng Zhang (Addgene plasmid # 142289 ; http://n2t.net/addgene:142289 ; RRID:Addgene_142289)
