[The description below was written by a language model from this plasmid's Addgene catalogue record and pLannotate feature annotations shown in this document.]
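Description:
TFORF1921 is a lentiviral mammalian expression plasmid built on the pLX_TRC317 backbone and carrying the human transcription factor ZBTB22 (also known as BING1 or ZNF297) as a synthesized open reading frame. It belongs to a barcoded transcription factor ORF collection in which each construct carries a unique 24-bp barcode, so that the identity of the overexpressed factor can be read out in pooled screens. The feature table does not annotate the barcode itself. The short U6 promoter fragment called just downstream of the ORF may simply be a primer-binding or flanking sequence in that region, but the record does not say so. In bacteria the plasmid is maintained through a high-copy ColE1/pUC origin and selected with ampicillin (AmpR). An f1 origin and remnants of a lac/lacZα cloning region are also present. The depositor warns that the plasmid can recombine, as is common for LTR-containing vectors.

The viral genome has a third-generation, self-inactivating layout. An RSV promoter drives a truncated HIV-1 5' LTR, followed by the Ψ packaging signal with a gag fragment and the RRE for Rev-dependent export. Next comes an SV40 early promoter/origin driving puromycin N-acetyltransferase for selection of transduced cells, then the cPPT/CTS, which aids nuclear import. The strong constitutive EF-1α promoter then drives the ZBTB22 coding sequence, and a WPRE downstream enhances transcript stability and expression. The genome ends in a ΔU3 3' LTR, with an SV40 polyadenylation signal beyond it. Packaged with helper plasmids, the vector gives stable, puromycin-selectable overexpression of ZBTB22, for example in directed-differentiation or other transcription factor screens.
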