Features (pLannotate 1.2.2; 31 found; start..end, strand, type, name):
      1..1179    +  promoter       EF-1α promoter: strong constitutive promoter for human elongation factor EF-1α
   1196..3097    +  CDS            ZBTB22: ZBT22_HUMAN - Also known as BING1, ZBTB22A, ZNF297. Experimental evidence at protein level: Swiss-Prot protein existence level 1. May be involved in transcriptional regulation. From Homo sapiens (Human).
   3113..3166    +  promoter       U6 promoter (fragment): RNA polymerase III promoter for human U6 snRNA
   3208..3796    +  misc_feature   WPRE: woodchuck hepatitis virus posttranscriptional regulatory element
   3847..3866    +  misc_feature   cPPT/CTS (fragment): central polypurine tract and central termination sequence of HIV-1
   3868..4101    +  LTR            3' LTR (ΔU3): self-inactivating 3' long terminal repeat (LTR) from HIV-1
   4179..4300    +  polyA_signal   SV40 poly(A) signal: SV40 polyadenylation signal
   4340..4475    +  rep_origin     SV40 ori: SV40 origin of replication
   4496..4514    -  promoter       T7 promoter: promoter for bacteriophage T7 RNA polymerase
   4522..4677    +  CDS            lacZα (fragment): LacZα fragment of β-galactosidase; lacZ fragment
   4682..5110    +  rep_origin     f1 ori (sequence partly withheld): f1 bacteriophage origin of replication; arrow indicates direction of (+) strand synthesis
   5163..5267    +  promoter       AmpR promoter: bla
   5268..6128    +  CDS            AmpR: β-lactamase; bla; confers resistance to ampicillin, carbenicillin, and related antibiotics
   6299..6887    +  rep_origin     ori: high-copy-number ColE1/pMB1/pBR322/pUC origin of replication
   7070..7162    +  CDS            lacI (fragment): lac repressor; lacI; The lac repressor binds to the lac operator to inhibit transcription in E. coli. This inhibition can be relieved by adding lactose or isopropyl-β-D-thiogalactopyranoside (IPTG).
   7175..7196    +  protein_bind   CAP binding site: CAP binding activates transcription in the presence of cAMP. E. coli catabolite activator protein
   7211..7241    +  promoter       lac promoter: promoter for the E. coli lac operon
   7249..7265    +  protein_bind   lac operator: The lac repressor binds to the lac operator to inhibit transcription in E. coli. This inhibition can be relieved by adding lactose or isopropyl-β-D-thiogalactopyranoside (IPTG). lac repressor encoded by lacI
   7310..7328    +  promoter       T3 promoter: promoter for bacteriophage T3 RNA polymerase
   7356..7582    +  promoter       RSV promoter: Rous sarcoma virus enhancer/promoter
   7583..7763    +  LTR            5' LTR (truncated): truncated 5' long terminal repeat (LTR) from HIV-1
   7810..7935    +  misc_feature   HIV-1 Ψ: packaging signal of human immunodeficiency virus type 1
   7919..8282    +  CDS            HIV-1 gag (fragment): gag protein from human immunodeficiency virus 1; gag
   8428..8661    +  misc_feature   RRE: The Rev response element (RRE) of HIV-1 allows for Rev-dependent mRNA export from the nucleus to the cytoplasm.
   9038..9064    +  CDS            Rev (fragment): human immunodeficiency virus 1 (HIV-1) Rev protein; rev; enhances nuclear export of unspliced and incompletely spliced viral mRNAs
   9071..9094    +  promoter       SV40 promoter (fragment): SV40 early promoter
   9095..9166    +  promoter       SV40 promoter (fragment): SV40 enhancer and early promoter
   9190..9325    +  rep_origin     SV40 ori: SV40 origin of replication
   9371..9967    +  CDS            PuroR (fragment): puromycin N-acetyltransferase; pac from Streptomyces; confers resistance to puromycin
  10016..10133   +  misc_feature   cPPT/CTS: central polypurine tract and central termination sequence of HIV-1
  10198..10264   +  CDS            small t antigen (fragment): SV40 (simian virus 40) small t antigen
>Addgene plasmid #142289 | TFORF1921 | addgene full sequence | sequence record 392699 | Addgene NGS Result
GGCTCCGGTGCCCGTCAGTGGGCAGAGCGCACATCGCCCACAGTCCCCGAGAAGTTGGGGGGAGGGGTCG
GCAATTGAACCGGTGCCTAGAGAAGGTGGCGCGGGGTAAACTGGGAAAGTGATGTCGTGTACTGGCTCCG
CCTTTTTCCCGAGGGTGGGGGAGAACCGTATATAAGTGCAGTAGTCGCCGTGAACGTTCTTTTTCGCAAC
GGGTTTGCCGCCAGAACACAGGTAAGTGCCGTGTGTGGTTCCCGCGGGCCTGGCCTCTTTACGGGTTATG
GCCCTTGCGTGCCTTGAATTACTTCCACCTGGCTGCAGTACGTGATTCTTGATCCCGAGCTTCGGGTTGG
AAGTGGGTGGGAGAGTTCGAGGCCTTGCGCTTAAGGAGCCCCTTCGCCTCGTGCTTGAGTTGAGGCCTGG
CCTGGGCGCTGGGGCCGCCGCGTGCGAATCTGGTGGCACCTTCGCGCCTGTCTCGCTGCTTTCGATAAGT
CTCTAGCCATTTAAAATTTTTGATGACCTGCTGCGACGCTTTTTTTCTGGCAAGATAGTCTTGTAAATGC
GGGCCAAGATCTGCACACTGGTATTTCGGTTTTTGGGGCCGCGGGCGGCGACGGGGCCCGTGCGTCCCAG
CGCACATGTTCGGCGAGGCGGGGCCTGCGAGCGCGGCCACCGAGAATCGGACGGGGGTAGTCTCAAGCTG
GCCGGCCTGCTCTGGTGCCTGGCCTCGCGCCGCCGTGTATCGCCCCGCCCTGGGCGGCAAGGCTGGCCCG
GTCGGCACCAGTTGCGTGAGCGGAAAGATGGCCGCTTCCCGGCCCTGCTGCAGGGAGCTCAAAATGGAGG
ACGCGGCGCTCGGGAGAGCGGGCGGGTGAGTCACCCACACAAAGGAAAAGGGCCTTTCCGTCCTCAGCCG
TCGCTTCATGTGACTCCACGGAGTACCGGGCGCCGTCCAGGCACCTCGATTAGTTCTCGAGCTTTTGGAG
TACGTCGTCTTTAGGTTGGGGGGAGGGGTTTTATGCGATGGAGTTTCCCCACACTGAGTGGGTGGAGACT
GAAGTTAGGCCAGCTTGGCACTTGATGTAATTCTCCTTGGAATTTGCCCTTTTTGAGTTTGGATCTTGGT
TCATTCTCAAGCCTCAGACAGTGGTTCAAAGTTTTTTTCTTCCATTTCAGGTGTCGTGAGGCTAGCACCG
CCACCATGGAGCCATCTCCTCTGTCTCCCAGTGGGGCAGCACTTCCCCTGCCGCTGTCGCTGGCTCCGCC
CCCACTACCCCTGCCAGCAGCTGCAGTGGTACATGTGTCCTTCCCTGAGGTGACCAGTGCCCTCTTGGAG
TCCCTCAATCAGCAGCGTCTGCAGGGCCAGCTCTGCGATGTATCTATCAGAGTGCAGGGCCGGGAGTTCC
GGGCTCATCGGGCTGTCCTGGCTGCCTCCTCCCCTTACTTCCATGATCAGGTCCTACTCAAAGGCATGAC
CTCCATCTCGCTGCCCAGTGTCATGGACCCAGGCGCCTTTGAGACTGTCCTAGCCTCCGCTTACACTGGC
CGCCTCAGCATGGCTGCTGCTGACATTGTCAACTTCCTTACAGTGGGGTCTGTGCTCCAAATGTGGCACA
TTGTGGACAAGTGCACTGAACTACTCCGAGAAGGCCGGGCCTCAGCTACCACCACCATCACTACTGCTGC
AGCCACCTCTGTCACTGTCCCTGGTGCTGGGGTGCCATCCGGGAGTGGGGGCACTGTGGCCCCTGCTACC
ATGGGCTCTGCGCGCTCCCATGCCTCCAGCCGGGCCAGTGAGAATCAATCTCCCAGCAGCAGCAACTACT
TCAGCCCCAGGGAGTCCACTGATTTCTCATCTTCCTCCCAAGAGGCATTTGCAGCTTCTGCAGTGGGCAG
TGGGGAGCGTCGAGGAGGTGGCCCTGTATTCCCAGCCCCTGTCGTTGGCAGTGGAGGGGCCACATCTGGA
AAGCTGCTGCTGGAGGCAGATGAGCTGTGCGATGATGGTGGGGATGGGAGGGGGGCAGTGGTTCCTGGGG
CTGGGCTCCGGAGACCCACCTACACACCCCCTAGCATCATGCCACAGAAACACTGGGTATACGTGAAGCG
AGGTGGTAATTGCCCAGCGCCAACACCCCTGGTTCCCCAAGACCCAGATCTGGAGGAGGAAGAGGAGGAG
GAAGATCTGGTGTTGACCTGTGAGGATGATGAAGATGAAGAACTAGGGGGTAGCTCCAGGGTTCCAGTGG
GGGGAGGGCCTGAGGCTACCCTCAGCATAAGTGATGTCCGTACCCTGAGTGAGCCCCCAGACAAGGGGGA
GGAGCAGGTCAACTTCTGTGAGTCCTCCAATGACTTTGGCCCATATGAGGGTGGGGGTCCTGTGGCAGGT
CTTGATGACTCAGGGGGGCCAACTCCCTCTTCCTATGCCCCCTCCCACCCTCCTCGACCGCTCCTTCCCT
TGGACATGCAGGGCAACCAGATCCTGGTCTTCCCGTCGTCGTCTTCATCCTCATCCTCACAGGCTCCTGG
CCAACCACCAGGGAACCAAGCAGAACACGGGGCAGTGACCGTGGGGGGCACGTCGGTGGGGAGCCTGGGT
GTGCCGGGTAGCGTTGGTGGGGTCCCTGGAGGGACTGGCAGTGGGGACGGGAATAAGATCTTTCTGTGCC
ATTGTGGGAAGGCCTTCTCCCACAAGAGCATGCGGGACCGGCACGTGAACATGCACCTCAATCTGCGGCC
GTTTGACTGCCCCGTGTGCAACAAAAAGTTCAAGATGAAGCACCATCTGACTGAGCACATGAAGACGCAC
ACAGGTCTCAAGCCCTACGAGTGCGGAGTCTGCGCCAAGAAGTTCATGTGGCGAGACAGCTTCATGCGCC
ACCGAGGACACTGTGAGCGCCGGCACCGCCTGGGCGGGGTCGGGGCCGTACCTGGGCCTGGGACTCCCAC
GGGGCCATCCTTGCCGTCCAAGAGAGAGTCTCCCGGAGTGGGCGGGGGCAGCGGCGACGAAGCGAGTGCG
GCCACGCCCCCGTCCAGCAGACGTGTCTGGTCCCCACCCAGAGTCCACAAGGTGGAGATGGGCTTCGGTG
GAGGTGGAGGAGCAAACTAGTAATGAACTAGTCCGTAACTTGAAAGTATTTCGATTTCTTGGCTTTATAT
ATCTTGTGGAAAGGACGACGACGCTATAGTTCAACGACTCTCACGCGTTAAGTCGACAATCAACCTCTGG
ATTACAAAATTTGTGAAAGATTGACTGGTATTCTTAACTATGTTGCTCCTTTTACGCTATGTGGATACGC
TGCTTTAATGCCTTTGTATCATGCTATTGCTTCCCGTATGGCTTTCATTTTCTCCTCCTTGTATAAATCC
TGGTTGCTGTCTCTTTATGAGGAGTTGTGGCCCGTTGTCAGGCAACGTGGCGTGGTGTGCACTGTGTTTG
CTGACGCAACCCCCACTGGTTGGGGCATTGCCACCACCTGTCAGCTCCTTTCCGGGACTTTCGCTTTCCC
CCTCCCTATTGCCACGGCGGAACTCATCGCCGCCTGCCTTGCCCGCTGCTGGACAGGGGCTCGGCTGTTG
GGCACTGACAATTCCGTGGTGTTGTCGGGGAAATCATCGTCCTTTCCTTGGCTGCTCGCCTGTGTTGCCA
CCTGGATTCTGCGCGGGACGTCCTTCTGCTACGTCCCTTCGGCCCTCAATCCAGCGGACCTTCCTTCCCG
CGGCCTGCTGCCGGCTCTGCGGCCTCTTCCGCGTCTTCGCCTTCGCCCTCAGACGAGTCGGATCTCCCTT
TGGGCCGCCTCCCCGCGTCGACTTTAAGACCAATGACTTACAAGGCAGCTGTAGATCTTAGCCACTTTTT
AAAAGAAAAGGGGGGACTGGAAGGGCTAATTCACTCCCAACGAAGACAAGATCTGCTTTTTGCTTGTACT
GGGTCTCTCTGGTTAGACCAGATCTGAGCCTGGGAGCTCTCTGGCTAACTAGGGAACCCACTGCTTAAGC
CTCAATAAAGCTTGCCTTGAGTGCTTCAAGTAGTGTGTGCCCGTCTGTTGTGTGACTCTGGTAACTAGAG
ATCCCTCAGACCCTTTTAGTCAGTGTGGAAAATCTCTAGCAGTACGTATAGTAGTTCATGTCATCTTATT
ATTCAGTATTTATAACTTGCAAAGAAATGAATATCAGAGAGTGAGAGGAACTTGTTTATTGCAGCTTATA
ATGGTTACAAATAAAGCAATAGCATCACAAATTTCACAAATAAAGCATTTTTTTCACTGCATTCTAGTTG
TGGTTTGTCCAAACTCATCAATGTATCTTATCATGTCTGGCTCTAGCTATCCCGCCCCTAACTCCGCCCA
TCCCGCCCCTAACTCCGCCCAGTTCCGCCCATTCTCCGCCCCATGGCTGACTAATTTTTTTTATTTATGC
AGAGGCCGAGGCCGCCTCGGCCTCTGAGCTATTCCAGAAGTAGTGAGGAGGCTTTTTTGGAGGCCTAGGG
ACGTACCCAATTCGCCCTATAGTGAGTCGTATTACGCGCGCTCACTGGCCGTCGTTTTACAACGTCGTGA
CTGGGAAAACCCTGGCGTTACCCAACTTAATCGCCTTGCAGCACATCCCCCTTTCGCCAGCTGGCGTAAT
AGCGAAGAGGCCCGCACCGATCGCCCTTCCCAACAGTTGCGCAGCCTGAATGGCGAATGGG
[124 nt withheld, positions 4682-4805]
C
[91 nt withheld, positions 4807-4897]
A
[49 nt withheld, positions 4899-4947]
CCTTTGACGTTGGAGTCCACGTTCTTT
[37 nt withheld, positions 4975-5011]
ACCCTATCTCGGTCTATTCTTTTGATTTATAAGGGATTTTGCCGATTTCGGCCTATTGGTTAAAAAATGA
GCTGATTTAACAAAAATTTAACGCGAATTTTAACAAAATATTAACGCTTACAATTTAGGTGGCACTTTTC
GGGGAAATGTGCGCGGAACCCCTATTTGTTTATTTTTCTAAATACATTCAAATATGTATCCGCTCATGAG
ACAATAACCCTGATAAATGCTTCAATAATATTGAAAAAGGAAGAGTATGAGTATTCAACATTTCCGTGTC
GCCCTTATTCCCTTTTTTGCGGCATTTTGCCTTCCTGTTTTTGCTCACCCAGAAACGCTGGTGAAAGTAA
AAGATGCTGAAGATCAGTTGGGTGCACGAGTGGGTTACATCGAACTGGATCTCAACAGCGGTAAGATCCT
TGAGAGTTTTCGCCCCGAAGAACGTTTTCCAATGATGAGCACTTTTAAAGTTCTGCTATGTGGCGCGGTA
TTATCCCGTATTGACGCCGGGCAAGAGCAACTCGGTCGCCGCATACACTATTCTCAGAATGACTTGGTTG
AGTACTCACCAGTCACAGAAAAGCATCTTACGGATGGCATGACAGTAAGAGAATTATGCAGTGCTGCCAT
AACCATGAGTGATAACACTGCGGCCAACTTACTTCTGACAACGATCGGAGGACCGAAGGAGCTAACCGCT
TTTTTGCACAACATGGGGGATCATGTAACTCGCCTTGATCGTTGGGAACCGGAGCTGAATGAAGCCATAC
CAAACGACGAGCGTGACACCACGATGCCTGTAGCAATGGCAACAACGTTGCGCAAACTATTAACTGGCGA
ACTACTTACTCTAGCTTCCCGGCAACAATTAATAGACTGGATGGAGGCGGATAAAGTTGCAGGACCACTT
CTGCGCTCGGCCCTTCCGGCTGGCTGGTTTATTGCTGATAAATCTGGAGCCGGTGAGCGTGGGTCTCGCG
GTATCATTGCAGCACTGGGGCCAGATGGTAAGCCCTCCCGTATCGTAGTTATCTACACGACGGGGAGTCA
GGCAACTATGGATGAACGAAATAGACAGATCGCTGAGATAGGTGCCTCACTGATTAAGCATTGGTAACTG
TCAGACCAAGTTTACTCATATATACTTTAGATTGATTTAAAACTTCATTTTTAATTTAAAAGGATCTAGG
TGAAGATCCTTTTTGATAATCTCATGACCAAAATCCCTTAACGTGAGTTTTCGTTCCACTGAGCGTCAGA
CCCCGTAGAAAAGATCAAAGGATCTTCTTGAGATCCTTTTTTTCTGCGCGTAATCTGCTGCTTGCAAACA
AAAAAACCACCGCTACCAGCGGTGGTTTGTTTGCCGGATCAAGAGCTACCAACTCTTTTTCCGAAGGTAA
CTGGCTTCAGCAGAGCGCAGATACCAAATACTGTTCTTCTAGTGTAGCCGTAGTTAGGCCACCACTTCAA
GAACTCTGTAGCACCGCCTACATACCTCGCTCTGCTAATCCTGTTACCAGTGGCTGCTGCCAGTGGCGAT
AAGTCGTGTCTTACCGGGTTGGACTCAAGACGATAGTTACCGGATAAGGCGCAGCGGTCGGGCTGAACGG
GGGGTTCGTGCACACAGCCCAGCTTGGAGCGAACGACCTACACCGAACTGAGATACCTACAGCGTGAGCT
ATGAGAAAGCGCCACGCTTCCCGAAGGGAGAAAGGCGGACAGGTATCCGGTAAGCGGCAGGGTCGGAACA
GGAGAGCGCACGAGGGAGCTTCCAGGGGGAAACGCCTGGTATCTTTATAGTCCTGTCGGGTTTCGCCACC
TCTGACTTGAGCGTCGATTTTTGTGATGCTCGTCAGGGGGGCGGAGCCTATGGAAAAACGCCAGCAACGC
GGCCTTTTTACGGTTCCTGGCCTTTTGCTGGCCTTTTGCTCACATGTTCTTTCCTGCGTTATCCCCTGAT
TCTGTGGATAACCGTATTACCGCCTTTGAGTGAGCTGATACCGCTCGCCGCAGCCGAACGACCGAGCGCA
GCGAGTCAGTGAGCGAGGAAGCGGAAGAGCGCCCAATACGCAAACCGCCTCTCCCCGCGCGTTGGCCGAT
TCATTAATGCAGCTGGCACGACAGGTTTCCCGACTGGAAAGCGGGCAGTGAGCGCAACGCAATTAATGTG
AGTTAGCTCACTCATTAGGCACCCCAGGCTTTACACTTTATGCTTCCGGCTCGTATGTTGTGTGGAATTG
TGAGCGGATAACAATTTCACACAGGAAACAGCTATGACCATGATTACGCCAAGCGCGCAATTAACCCTCA
CTAAAGGGAACAAAAGCTGGAGCTGCAAGCTTAATGTAGTCTTATGCAATACTCTTGTAGTCTTGCAACA
TGGTAACGATGAGTTAGCAACATGCCTTACAAGGAGAGAAAAAGCACCGTGCATGCCGATTGGTGGAAGT
AAGGTGGTACGATCGTGCCTTATTAGGAAGGCAACAGACGGGTCTGACATGGATTGGACGAACCACTGAA
TTGCCGCATTGCAGAGATATTGTATTTAAGTGCCTAGCTCGATACATAAACGGGTCTCTCTGGTTAGACC
AGATCTGAGCCTGGGAGCTCTCTGGCTAACTAGGGAACCCACTGCTTAAGCCTCAATAAAGCTTGCCTTG
AGTGCTTCAAGTAGTGTGTGCCCGTCTGTTGTGTGACTCTGGTAACTAGAGATCCCTCAGACCCTTTTAG
TCAGTGTGGAAAATCTCTAGCAGTGGCGCCCGAACAGGGACTTGAAAGCGAAAGGGAAACCAGAGGAGCT
CTCTCGACGCAGGACTCGGCTTGCTGAAGCGCGCACGGCAAGAGGCGAGGGGCGGCGACTGGTGAGTACG
CCAAAAATTTTGACTAGCGGAGGCTAGAAGGAGAGAGATGGGTGCGAGAGCGTCAGTATTAAGCGGGGGA
GAATTAGATCGCGATGGGAAAAAATTCGGTTAAGGCCAGGGGGAAAGAAAAAATATAAATTAAAACATAT
AGTATGGGCAAGCAGGGAGCTAGAACGATTCGCAGTTAATCCTGGCCTGTTAGAAACATCAGAAGGCTGT
AGACAAATACTGGGACAGCTACAACCATCCCTTCAGACAGGATCAGAAGAACTTAGATCATTATATAATA
CAGTAGCAACCCTCTATTGTGTGCATCAAAGGATAGAGATAAAAGACACCAAGGAAGCTTTAGACAAGAT
AGAGGAAGAGCAAAACAAAAGTAAGACCACCGCACAGCAAGCGGCCGCTGATCTTCAGACCTGGAGGAGG
AGATATGAGGGACAATTGGAGAAGTGAATTATATAAATATAAAGTAGTAAAAATTGAACCATTAGGAGTA
GCACCCACCAAGGCAAAGAGAAGAGTGGTGCAGAGAGAAAAAAGAGCAGTGGGAATAGGAGCTTTGTTCC
TTGGGTTCTTGGGAGCAGCAGGAAGCACTATGGGCGCAGCGTCAATGACGCTGACGGTACAGGCCAGACA
ATTATTGTCTGGTATAGTGCAGCAGCAGAACAATTTGCTGAGGGCTATTGAGGCGCAACAGCATCTGTTG
CAACTCACAGTCTGGGGCATCAAGCAGCTCCAGGCAAGAATCCTGGCTGTGGAAAGATACCTAAAGGATC
AACAGCTCCTGGGGATTTGGGGTTGCTCTGGAAAACTCATTTGCACCACTGCTGTGCCTTGGAATGCTAG
TTGGAGTAATAAATCTCTGGAACAGATTTGGAATCACACGACCTGGATGGAGTGGGACAGAGAAATTAAC
AATTACACAAGCTTAATACACTCCTTAATTGAAGAATCGCAAAACCAGCAAGAAAAGAATGAACAAGAAT
TATTGGAATTAGATAAATGGGCAAGTTTGTGGAATTGGTTTAACATAACAAATTGGCTGTGGTATATAAA
ATTATTCATAATGATAGTAGGAGGCTTGGTAGGTTTAAGAATAGTTTTTGCTGTACTTTCTATAGTGAAT
AGAGTTAGGCAGGGATATTCACCATTATCGTTTCAGACCCACCTCCCAACCCCGAGGGGACCCATGCATT
GCATCTCAATTAGTCAGCAACCAGGTGTGGAAAGTCCCCAGGCTCCCCAGCAGGCAGAAGTATGCAAAGC
ATGCGTCTCAATTAGTCAGCAACCATAGTCCCGCCCCTAACTCCGCCCATCCCGCCCCTAACTCCGCCCA
GTTCCGCCCATTCTCCGCCCCATGGCTGACTAATTTTTTTTATTTATGCAGAGGCCGAGGCCGCCTCGGC
CTCTGAGCTATTCCAGAAGTAGTGAGGAGGCTTTTTTGGAGGCCTAGGCTTTTGCAAAAAGCTTTCTAGA
GGTACCACCGGAGCTTACCATGACCGAGTACAAGCCCACGGTGCGCCTCGCCACCCGCGACGACGTCCCC
AGGGCCGTACGCACCCTCGCCGCCGCGTTCGCCGACTACCCCGCCACGCGCCACACCGTCGATCCGGACC
GCCACATCGAGCGGGTCACCGAGCTGCAAGAACTCTTCCTCACGCGCGTCGGGCTCGACATCGGCAAGGT
GTGGGTCGCGGACGACGGCGCCGCCGTGGCGGTCTGGACCACGCCGGAGAGCGTCGAAGCGGGGGCGGTG
TTCGCCGAGATCGGCCCGCGCATGGCCGAGTTGAGCGGTTCCCGGCTGGCCGCGCAGCAACAGATGGAAG
GCCTCCTGGCGCCGCACCGGCCCAAGGAGCCCGCGTGGTTCCTGGCCACCGTCGGCGTCTCGCCCGACCA
CCAGGGCAAGGGTCTGGGCAGCGCCGTCGTGCTCCCCGGAGTGGAGGCGGCCGAGCGCGCCGGGGTGCCC
GCCTTCCTGGAGACCTCCGCGCCCCGCAACCTCCCCTTCTACGAGCGGCTCGGCTTCACCGTCACCGCCG
ACGTCGAGGTGCCCGAAGGACCGCGCACCTGGTGCATGACCCGCAAGCCCGGTGCCAGTTAACGAATTCT
AGATCTTGAGACAAATGGCAGTATTCATCCACAATTTTAAAAGAAAAGGGGGGATTGGGGGGTACAGTGC
AGGGGAAAGAATAGTAGACATAATAGCAACAGACATACAAACTAAAGAATTACAAAAACAAATTACAAAA
ATTCAAAATTTTCGGGTTTATTACAGGGACAGCAGAGATCCACTTTGGCGCCGGCTCGAGGCCTGCAGGT
GCAAAGATGGATAAAGTTTTAAACAGAGAGGAATCTTTGCAGCTAATGGACCTTCTAGGTCTTGAAAGGA
GTGGGAATT
