>Addgene plasmid #142289 | TFORF1921 | depositor partial sequence | sequence record 279005 | Insert
ACCGCCACCATGGAGCCATCTCCTCTGTCTCCCAGTGGGGCAGCACTTCCCCTGCCGCTGTCGCTGGCTC
CGCCCCCACTACCCCTGCCAGCAGCTGCAGTGGTACATGTGTCCTTCCCTGAGGTGACCAGTGCCCTCTT
GGAGTCCCTCAATCAGCAGCGTCTGCAGGGCCAGCTCTGCGATGTATCTATCAGAGTGCAGGGCCGGGAG
TTCCGGGCTCATCGGGCTGTCCTGGCTGCCTCCTCCCCTTACTTCCATGATCAGGTCCTACTCAAAGGCA
TGACCTCCATCTCGCTGCCCAGTGTCATGGACCCAGGCGCCTTTGAGACTGTCCTAGCCTCCGCTTACAC
TGGCCGCCTCAGCATGGCTGCTGCTGACATTGTCAACTTCCTTACAGTGGGGTCTGTGCTCCAAATGTGG
CACATTGTGGACAAGTGCACTGAACTACTCCGAGAAGGCCGGGCCTCAGCTACCACCACCATCACTACTG
CTGCAGCCACCTCTGTCACTGTCCCTGGTGCTGGGGTGCCATCCGGGAGTGGGGGCACTGTGGCCCCTGC
TACCATGGGCTCTGCGCGCTCCCATGCCTCCAGCCGGGCCAGTGAGAATCAATCTCCCAGCAGCAGCAAC
TACTTCAGCCCCAGGGAGTCCACTGATTTCTCATCTTCCTCCCAAGAGGCATTTGCAGCTTCTGCAGTGG
GCAGTGGGGAGCGTCGAGGAGGTGGCCCTGTATTCCCAGCCCCTGTCGTTGGCAGTGGAGGGGCCACATC
TGGAAAGCTGCTGCTGGAGGCAGATGAGCTGTGCGATGATGGTGGGGATGGGAGGGGGGCAGTGGTTCCT
GGGGCTGGGCTCCGGAGACCCACCTACACACCCCCTAGCATCATGCCACAGAAACACTGGGTATACGTGA
AGCGAGGTGGTAATTGCCCAGCGCCAACACCCCTGGTTCCCCAAGACCCAGATCTGGAGGAGGAAGAGGA
GGAGGAAGATCTGGTGTTGACCTGTGAGGATGATGAAGATGAAGAACTAGGGGGTAGCTCCAGGGTTCCA
GTGGGGGGAGGGCCTGAGGCTACCCTCAGCATAAGTGATGTCCGTACCCTGAGTGAGCCCCCAGACAAGG
GGGAGGAGCAGGTCAACTTCTGTGAGTCCTCCAATGACTTTGGCCCATATGAGGGTGGGGGTCCTGTGGC
AGGTCTTGATGACTCAGGGGGGCCAACTCCCTCTTCCTATGCCCCCTCCCACCCTCCTCGACCGCTCCTT
CCCTTGGACATGCAGGGCAACCAGATCCTGGTCTTCCCGTCGTCGTCTTCATCCTCATCCTCACAGGCTC
CTGGCCAACCACCAGGGAACCAAGCAGAACACGGGGCAGTGACCGTGGGGGGCACGTCGGTGGGGAGCCT
GGGTGTGCCGGGTAGCGTTGGTGGGGTCCCTGGAGGGACTGGCAGTGGGGACGGGAATAAGATCTTTCTG
TGCCATTGTGGGAAGGCCTTCTCCCACAAGAGCATGCGGGACCGGCACGTGAACATGCACCTCAATCTGC
GGCCGTTTGACTGCCCCGTGTGCAACAAAAAGTTCAAGATGAAGCACCATCTGACTGAGCACATGAAGAC
GCACACAGGTCTCAAGCCCTACGAGTGCGGAGTCTGCGCCAAGAAGTTCATGTGGCGAGACAGCTTCATG
CGCCACCGAGGACACTGTGAGCGCCGGCACCGCCTGGGCGGGGTCGGGGCCGTACCTGGGCCTGGGACTC
CCACGGGGCCATCCTTGCCGTCCAAGAGAGAGTCTCCCGGAGTGGGCGGGGGCAGCGGCGACGAAGCGAG
TGCGGCCACGCCCCCGTCCAGCAGACGTGTCTGGTCCCCACCCAGAGTCCACAAGGTGGAGATGGGCTTC
GGTGGAGGTGGAGGAGCAAACTAGTAATGAACTAGTCCGTAACTTGAAAGTATTTCGATTTCTTGGCTTT
ATATATCTTGTGGAAAGGACGACGACGCTATAGTTCAACGACTCTC
