>Addgene plasmid #142289 | TFORF1921 | depositor partial sequence | sequence record 279006 | Barcode
CGACGCTATAGTTCAACGACTCTC
